>Addgene plasmid #146890 | pT7-EGFP-C1-HsNot7-D40AE42A_L | addgene full sequence | sequence record 429665 | Addgene NGS Result
TAGTTATTAATAGTAATCAATTACGGGGTCATTAGTTCATAGCCCATATATGGAGTTCCGCGTTACATAA
CTTACGGTAAATGGCCCGCCTGGCTGACCGCCCAACGACCCCCGCCCATTGACGTCAATAATGACGTATG
TTCCCATAGTAACGCCAATAGGGACTTTCCATTGACGTCAATGGGTGGAGTATTTACGGTAAACTGCCCA
CTTGGCAGTACATCAAGTGTATCATATGCCAAGTACGCCCCCTATTGACGTCAATGACGGTAAATGGCCC
GCCTGGCATTATGCCCAGTACATGACCTTATGGGACTTTCCTACTTGGCAGTACATCTACGTATTAGTCA
TCGCTATTACCATGGTGATGCGGTTTTGGCAGTACATCAATGGGCGTGGATAGCGGTTTGACTCACGGGG
ATTTCCAAGTCTCCACCCCATTGACGTCAATGGGAGTTTGTTTTGGCACCAAAATCAACGGGACTTTCCA
AAATGTCGTAACAACTCCGCCCCATTGACGCAAATGGGCGGTAGGCGTGTACGGTGGGAGGTCTATATAA
GCAGAGCTCTCTGGCTAACTAGAGAACCCACTGCTTACTGGCTTATCGAAATTAATACGACTCACTATAG
GGAGACCCAAGCTCTAGCGCTACCGGTCGCCACCATGGTGAGCAAGGGCGAGGAGCTGTTCACCGGGGTG
GTGCCCATCCTGGTCGAGCTGGACGGCGACGTAAACGGCCACAAGTTCAGCGTGTCCGGCGAGGGCGAGG
GCGATGCCACCTACGGCAAGCTGACCCTGAAGTTCATCTGCACCACCGGCAAGCTGCCCGTGCCCTGGCC
CACCCTCGTGACCACCCTGACCTACGGCGTGCAGTGCTTCAGCCGCTACCCCGACCACATGAAGCAGCAC
GACTTCTTCAAGTCCGCCATGCCCGAAGGCTACGTCCAGGAGCGCACCATCTTCTTCAAGGACGACGGCA
ACTACAAGACCCGCGCCGAGGTGAAGTTCGAGGGCGACACCCTGGTGAACCGCATCGAGCTGAAGGGCAT
CGACTTCAAGGAGGACGGCAACATCCTGGGGCACAAGCTGGAGTACAACTACAACAGCCACAACGTCTAT
ATCATGGCCGACAAGCAGAAGAACGGCATCAAGGTGAACTTCAAGATCCGCCACAACATCGAGGACGGCA
GCGTGCAGCTCGCCGACCACTACCAGCAGAACACCCCCATCGGCGACGGCCCCGTGCTGCTGCCCGACAA
CCACTACCTGAGCACCCAGTCCGCCCTGAGCAAAGACCCCAACGAGAAGCGCGATCACATGGTCCTGCTG
GAGTTCGTGACCGCCGCCGGGATCACTCTCGGCATGGACGAGCTGTACAAGTCCGGACTCAGATCTATGC
CAGCGGCAACTGTAGATCATAGCCAAAGAATTTGTGAAGTTTGGGCTTGCAACTTGGATGAAGAGATGAA
GAAAATTCGTCAAGTTATCCGAAAATATAATTACGTTGCTATGGCCACCGCGTTTCCAGGTGTGGTTGCA
AGACCCATTGGAGAATTCAGGAGCAATGCTGACTATCAATACCAACTATTGCGGTGTAATGTAGACTTGT
TAAAGATAATTCAGCTAGGACTGACATTTATGAATGAGCAAGGAGAATACCCTCCAGGAACTTCAACTTG
GCAGTTTAATTTTAAATTTAATTTGACGGAGGACATGTATGCCCAGGACTCTATAGAGCTACTAACAACA
TCTGGTATCCAGTTTAAAAAACATGAGGAGGAAGGAATTGAAACCCAGTACTTTGCAGAACTTCTTATGA
CTTCTGGAGTGGTCCTCTGTGAAGGGGTCAAATGGTTGTCATTTCATAGCGGTTACGACTTTGGCTACTT
AATCAAAATCCTAACCAACTCTAACTTGCCTGAAGAAGAACTTGACTTCTTTGAGATCCTTCGATTGTTT
TTTCCTGTCATTTATGATGTGAAGTACCTCATGAAGAGCTGCAAAAATCTCAAAGGTGGATTACAGGAGG
TGGCAGAACAGTTAGAGCTGGAACGGATAGGACCACAACATCAGGCAGGATCTGATTCATTGCTCACAGG
AATGGCCTTTTTCAAAATGAGAGAAATGTTCTTTGAAGATCATATTGATGATGCCAAATATTGTGGTCAT
TTGTATGGCCTTGGTTCTGGTTCATCCTATGTACAGAATGGCACAGGGAATGCATATGAAGAGGAAGCCA
ACAAGCAGTCATGACTGCAGTCGACGGTACCGCGGGCCCGGGATCCACCGGATCTAGATAACTGATCATA
ATCAGCCATACCACATTTGTAGAGGTTTTACTTGCTTTAAAAAACCTCCCACACCTCCCCCTGAACCTGA
AACATAAAATGAATGCAATTGTTGTTGTTAACTTGTTTATTGCAGCTTATAATGGTTACAAATAAAGCAA
TAGCATCACAAATTTCACAAATAAAGCATTTTTTTCACTGCATTCTAGTTGTGGTTTGTCCAAACTCATC
AATGTATCTTAACGCGTAAATTGTAAGCGTTAATATTTTGTTAAAATTCGCGTTAAATTTTTGTTAAATC
AGCTCATTTTTTAACCAATAGGCCGAAATCGGCAAAATCCCTTATAAATCAAAAGAATAGACCGAGATAG
GGT
[37 nt withheld, positions 2664-2700]
AAAGAACGTGGACTCCAACGTCAAAGG
[49 nt withheld, positions 2728-2776]
T
[91 nt withheld, positions 2778-2868]
G
[124 nt withheld, positions 2870-2993]
CAGGTGGCACTTTTCGGGGAAATGCGCGCGGAACCCCTATTTGTTTATTTTTCTAAATACATTCAAATAT
GTATCCGCTCATGAGACAATAACCCTGATAAATGCTTCAATAATATTGAAAAAGGAAGAGTCCTGAGGCG
GAAAGAACCAGCTGTGGAATGTGTGTCAGTTAGGGTGTGGAAAGTCCCCAGGCTCCCCAGCAGGCAGAAG
TATGCAAAGCATGCATCTCAATTAGTCAGCAACCAGGTGTGGAAAGTCCCCAGGCTCCCCAGCAGGCAGA
AGTATGCAAAGCATGCATCTCAATTAGTCAGCAACCATAGTCCCGCCCCTAACTCCGCCCATCCCGCCCC
TAACTCCGCCCAGTTCCGCCCATTCTCCGCCCCATGGCTGACTAATTTTTTTTATTTATGCAGAGGCCGA
GGCCGCCTCGGCCTCTGAGCTATTCCAGAAGTAGTGAGGAGGCTTTTTTGGAGGCCTAGGCTTTTGCAAA
GATCGATCAAGAGACAGGATGAGGATCGTTTCGCATGATTGAACAAGATGGATTGCACGCAGGTTCTCCG
GCCGCTTGGGTGGAGAGGCTATTCGGCTATGACTGGGCACAACAGACAATCGGCTGCTCTGATGCCGCCG
TGTTCCGGCTGTCAGCGCAGGGGCGCCCGGTTCTTTTTGTCAAGACCGACCTGTCCGGTGCCCTGAATGA
ACTGCAAGACGAGGCAGCGCGGCTATCGTGGCTGGCCACGACGGGCGTTCCTTGCGCAGCTGTGCTCGAC
GTTGTCACTGAAGCGGGAAGGGACTGGCTGCTATTGGGCGAAGTGCCGGGGCAGGATCTCCTGTCATCTC
ACCTTGCTCCTGCCGAGAAAGTATCCATCATGGCTGATGCAATGCGGCGGCTGCATACGCTTGATCCGGC
TACCTGCCCATTCGACCACCAAGCGAAACATCGCATCGAGCGAGCACGTACTCGGATGGAAGCCGGTCTT
GTCGATCAGGATGATCTGGACGAAGAGCATCAGGGGCTCGCGCCAGCCGAACTGTTCGCCAGGCTCAAGG
CGAGCATGCCCGACGGCGAGGATCTCGTCGTGACCCATGGCGATGCCTGCTTGCCGAATATCATGGTGGA
AAATGGCCGCTTTTCTGGATTCATCGACTGTGGCCGGCTGGGTGTGGCGGACCGCTATCAGGACATAGCG
TTGGCTACCCGTGATATTGCTGAAGAGCTTGGCGGCGAATGGGCTGACCGCTTCCTCGTGCTTTACGGTA
TCGCCGCTCCCGATTCGCAGCGCATCGCCTTCTATCGCCTTCTTGACGAGTTCTTCTGAGCGGGACTCTG
GGGTTCGAAATGACCGACCAAGCGACGCCCAACCTGCCATCACGAGATTTCGATTCCACCGCCGCCTTCT
ATGAAAGGTTGGGCTTCGGAATCGTTTTCCGGGACGCCGGCTGGATGATCCTCCAGCGCGGGGATCTCAT
GCTGGAGTTCTTCGCCCACCCTAGGGGGAGGCTAACTGAAACACGGAAGGAGACAATACCGGAAGGAACC
CGCGCTATGACGGCAATAAAAAGACAGAATAAAACGCACGGTGTTGGGTCGTTTGTTCATAAACGCGGGG
TTCGGTCCCAGGGCTGGCACTCTGTCGATACCCCACCGAGACCCCATTGGGGCCAATACGCCCGCGTTTC
TTCCTTTTCCCCACCCCACCCCCCAAGTTCGGGTGAAGGCCCAGGGCTCGCAGCCAACGTCGGGGCGGCA
GGCCCTGCCATAGCCTCAGGTTACTCATATATACTTTAGATTGATTTAAAACTTCATTTTTAATTTAAAA
GGATCTAGGTGAAGATCCTTTTTGATAATCTCATGACCAAAATCCCTTAACGTGAGTTTTCGTTCCACTG
AGCGTCAGACCCCGTAGAAAAGATCAAAGGATCTTCTTGAGATCCTTTTTTTCTGCGCGTAATCTGCTGC
TTGCAAACAAAAAAACCACCGCTACCAGCGGTGGTTTGTTTGCCGGATCAAGAGCTACCAACTCTTTTTC
CGAAGGTAACTGGCTTCAGCAGAGCGCAGATACCAAATACTGTTCTTCTAGTGTAGCCGTAGTTAGGCCA
CCACTTCAAGAACTCTGTAGCACCGCCTACATACCTCGCTCTGCTAATCCTGTTACCAGTGGCTGCTGCC
AGTGGCGATAAGTCGTGTCTTACCGGGTTGGACTCAAGACGATAGTTACCGGATAAGGCGCAGCGGTCGG
GCTGAACGGGGGGTTCGTGCACACAGCCCAGCTTGGAGCGAACGACCTACACCGAACTGAGATACCTACA
GCGTGAGCTATGAGAAAGCGCCACGCTTCCCGAAGGGAGAAAGGCGGACAGGTATCCGGTAAGCGGCAGG
GTCGGAACAGGAGAGCGCACGAGGGAGCTTCCAGGGGGAAACGCCTGGTATCTTTATAGTCCTGTCGGGT
TTCGCCACCTCTGACTTGAGCGTCGATTTTTGTGATGCTCGTCAGGGGGGCGGAGCCTATGGAAAAACGC
CAGCAACGCGGCCTTTTTACGGTTCCTGGCCTTTTGCTGGCCTTTTGCTCACATGTTCTTTCCTGCGTTA
TCCCCTGATTCTGTGGATAACCGTATTACCGCCATGCAT
Features (pLannotate 1.2.2; 17 found; start..end, strand, type, name):
     61..364     +  enhancer       CMV enhancer: human cytomegalovirus immediate early enhancer
    365..568     +  promoter       CMV promoter: human cytomegalovirus (CMV) immediate early promoter
    564..597     +  LTR            5' LTR (truncated) (fragment): truncated 5' long terminal repeat (LTR) from HIV-1
    613..631     +  promoter       T7 promoter: promoter for bacteriophage T7 RNA polymerase
    665..1381    +  CDS            EGFP: EGFP is a basic (constitutively fluorescent) green fluorescent protein published in 1996, derived from Aequorea victoria. It is reported to be a rapidly-maturing weak dimer with moderate acid sensitivity.
   1397..2251    +  CDS            CNOT7: CNOT7_HUMAN - Also known as CAF1. Experimental evidence at protein level: Swiss-Prot protein existence level 1. Has 3'-5' poly(A) exoribonuclease activity for synthetic poly(A) RNA substrate. Its function seems to be partially redundant with that of CNOT8. Catalytic component of the CCR4-NOT complex which is one of the major cellular mRNA deadenylases and is linked to various cellular processes including bulk mRNA degradation, miRNA-mediated repression, translational repression during translational initiation and general transcription regulation. During miRNA-mediated repression the complex se
   2255..2286    +  misc_feature   MCS (fragment): multiple cloning site
   2303..2387    +  CDS            large T antigen (fragment): large T antigen from SV40 (simian virus 40)
   2410..2531    +  polyA_signal   SV40 poly(A) signal: SV40 polyadenylation signal
   2565..2993    -  rep_origin     f1 ori (sequence partly withheld): f1 bacteriophage origin of replication; arrow indicates direction of (+) strand synthesis
   3020..3124    +  promoter       AmpR promoter: bla
   3126..3483    +  promoter       SV40 promoter: SV40 enhancer and early promoter
   3518..4312    +  CDS            NeoR/KanR: aminoglycoside phosphotransferase from Tn5; aph(3')-II (or nptII); confers resistance to neomycin, kanamycin, and G418 (Geneticin®)
   4333..4485    +  CDS            ble (fragment): BLE_KLEPN - Experimental evidence at protein level: Swiss-Prot protein existence level 1. Binding protein with a strong affinity to the bleomycin family of antibiotics. Binds to CL990; an antimitotic-antibiotic compound. From Klebsiella pneumoniae.
   4544..4591    +  polyA_signal   HSV TK poly(A) signal: herpes simplex virus thymidine kinase polyadenylation signal (Cole and Stacy, 1985)
   4682..4698    -  polyA_signal   bGH poly(A) signal (fragment): bovine growth hormone polyadenylation signal
   4920..5508    +  rep_origin     ori: high-copy-number ColE1/pMB1/pBR322/pUC origin of replication
