[The description below was written by a language model from this plasmid's Addgene catalogue record and pLannotate feature annotations shown in this document.]
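Description:
pT7-EGFP-C1-HsNot7-D40AE42A_L is a 5.6 kb mammalian expression plasmid that produces human CNOT7 (also called CAF1 or Not7) as a fusion to the C-terminus of EGFP. The catalogue lists the backbone as unknown, but the name and feature layout are those of an EGFP-C1-type vector. The CMV immediate early enhancer and promoter drive the EGFP coding sequence, the CNOT7 open reading frame follows shortly downstream, and the unit ends with residual multiple cloning site sequence and an SV40 polyadenylation signal. The insert carries the D40A and E42A substitutions. CNOT7 is a catalytic 3'-5' poly(A) exoribonuclease subunit of the CCR4-NOT deadenylase complex, and substitutions of acidic residues like these are typically made to abolish nuclease activity, although the record does not state this explicitly.

The plasmid replicates in bacteria from a high-copy ColE1/pUC-type origin and is selected with kanamycin. The Tn5 NeoR/KanR gene sits behind tandem bacterial (bla) and SV40 early promoters and is followed by an HSV TK polyadenylation signal, so the same marker can confer G418 resistance in mammalian cells. An f1 origin is also present. One discrepancy is worth noting: the depositor states that the plasmid lacks the T7 promoter, yet automated annotation of the sequenced record marks a short T7 promoter match between the CMV promoter and EGFP. Several other small fragment annotations (HIV-1 LTR, large T antigen, ble, bGH poly(A)) are likely incidental partial matches to backbone sequence. The associated work concerns GW182 protein interactions with PABP and deadenylases in miRNA-mediated repression, so the construct fits studies of a fluorescently tagged deadenylase mutant in transfected cells.
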