Addgene plasmid #146890: pT7-EGFP-C1-HsNot7-D40AE42A_L
Purpose: Mammalian Expression of HsNot7-D40AE42A. Please note that this plasmid does not contain the T7 promoter.
Depositing lab: Elisa Izaurralde. Depositing organization: Max Planck Institute for Developmental Biology. Publication: The interactions of GW182 proteins with PABP and deadenylases are required for both translational repression and degradation of miRNA targets. Huntzinger E, Kuzuoglu-Ozturk D, Braun JE, Eulalio A, Wohlbold L, Izaurralde E. Nucleic Acids Res. 2013 Jan;41(2):978-94. doi: 10.1093/nar/gks1078. Epub 2012 Nov 21. PubMed 23172285.
Backbone
  Vector backbone: Unknown
  Vector type: Mammalian Expression
Growth in bacteria
  Bacterial resistance: Kanamycin, 50 μg/mL
  Growth temperature: 37°C
  Growth strain: DH5alpha
  Copy number: High Copy
Gene/Insert
  Gene/Insert name: HsNot7-D40AE42A (alt name: CAF1)
  Species: H. sapiens (human)
  Entrez Gene: CNOT7 (a.k.a. CAF-1, CAF1, Caf1a, hCAF-1)
  Cloning method: Unknown
Terms and licenses: Academic/Nonprofit Terms; Industry Terms: Not Available to Industry
Depositor comments: sequence extracted from NCBI: NM_013354.5 Plasmids from this collection were made available to the research community and donated after the lab closed. Please note that the sequence provided by the depositing laboratory may be theoretical/predicted or based on Sanger sequencing results. There may be discrepancies between sequencing results obtained by Addgene and the depositor sequence. If an Addgene verified sequence is not available, please contact before placing your order to request that our lab fully sequence the plasmid.
How to cite: pT7-EGFP-C1-HsNot7-D40AE42A_L was a gift from Elisa Izaurralde (Addgene plasmid # 146890 ; http://n2t.net/addgene:146890 ; RRID:Addgene_146890)
